>Addgene plasmid #136117 | PROM_MpNOP1 | addgene full sequence | sequence record 275156 | Addgene NGS Result
AATTAATACTGCACCGCCGGCCGCAACTGGGGGTGCATTCTTGACCTAAAAGTTAACACTTTCCGTGTAG
AAAATACGCTCGTCACTCGTCTTACTCTTCATAAATACATCTTGGGAATGACTCGGCAAGAAAGTTATAC
AATACCTGTATAGCCCCCGCTGAACTTTTCTTGGACATCAAATATAGATATTTATCAATCCTTTAAAGGG
AGATATATTTCTAGCCTATCATGAAGTGAGTAAGTAGATTCGAAACCAAACATGGAACAAACAGTCGTTC
ATTGCATTTTTATAAGCTTAAAAATCCAACACTGTCAGGTCCTTATTCTTCTTCTAGATAATTATATTTG
TAATCAAGATTTCACTTAACATCGATCTACTTGATAATTGCTTCATTCTTTTTTCATACGAGTTTTTTTC
ATGATACTCAACTTAATAAGTATATCGATCCTAAATGAAATATAATAGTTAAAAACAAATTTATTTTATC
AGTATCAGTATAACCCTAAATTCTGGTTTCGGAACATTTGCAGTGTTAAATTATTCACATGTCCTTCAAT
GTATATCATAGTGACTAAGATATACATCTGCATTTATATCTACCAACGTATAAGAAATAATTTACTAACT
TAAATTTTGAATTATATTTTACGAGAAAATGAATCAAATAAGACACAATAATATTACCGCGATGAATACA
TTCGCATCTTTTTTGCAGAAAGTTAATCAAGGACATGAAAGTTTAAAAAAATGATCAATGAATTTAATCC
AGAAGTAAAAAACTTATTACAGTGGAAAATAAGAGCATTGGTATTTGATCTTCCATGTTTGTAACTAAAA
TATCAGACTGGGTTATAAACCAGAGTGCAACTGATACGTCATTGCTCAAAGAGTGAGAACAATTTAAATT
TTAATATTTATGTAAATAAGTACTAGATTGATAGGATAATGATGATATGTAAATGATTCATTTATATCAA
TTTAGTAGAAAATTTACATCAAAATTTGTTTCCACTTCTCAAAAGAAAAAGTTCATAATACAGATATACT
TCAAGTTTGTTGCAGATAAATATAACGTGATCATGGAGAAAATCATGATGTAGATCATCCTATATTTGCC
ATCATCCATCAACATCATTATATTAATCTACCTTACCCCTTTTATTTGTATACAAATTCTCAAGTTCAGA
AAACTTATAATTTTATTTTCATATTTCATTGAAGGTTGAGTGAAGGTATGAATCATAATGTGGGGAATTC
CTCTCATTGAAACAGAACTTGTACACGATATGAACGTATTGTAGACCCCAAACCTGGGAATTATCCATAA
CCTTAACCGAACAAAGAAACAGAAGCCGAAAGCTATTCTTCGTCTTTCTTCTTTTGAACATAATATTTCG
CGCTGAAATCTTGAAAATATATGAAAACTAAGCTGGTTTCAGATATGGAGTGACTAAGATGCCCAATTAT
ATTAGTAATTAAGATCAGAGTGAGAAATTAAAAAATGCATTTGATGGCTAATTTTGTCATTTCTGTCCAC
ATTGAATAGTGCTACATCCGTCACATGAGATATTGCAAAAAATAAATGTTACTAACAATGAATTATGCAG
CTGCATCATTCTATTCACTTTAAATTGCTCAATGTTTACGATGCCATGTTGATGTTTAAACAATATCATG
CGGAAACGTCTCTAATGAAATGCTCTCGTCTGAAAATGTGCAGTTCCTTATAAGGACATCCAGTTGAGCT
CGAACTATGTGCTGGGAACGACATTTCGCTGCAATGGAGTCAGCCCGAGGACAGTCGCGACGTCGCTAGG
GAGAAGTATGACGTGTTGGATCAGGAAGATGTTGTGACTGTGAGACGATCGCATTTCAAAGCTCGTGTCA
TCAACAATCAACAGAACTCTGTGCAATCAGCGACGTTTCTGGAACCCAGTAGAGCGTCTACCGCCATCTA
TGCCTGGTTGGATCGGATGAGTGAGCCGTAATCTTGCGCTCGAACAATCATGCGTGCTCTCCATCCGTCG
ATTCCTTCACACGCCAAAGAAATCCTCTACGATATGCTTCCACGACGTCTCTTCGAGTCTGAGATTCCGC
ACAGATTCCTCTCTCGGCTTCCAGTTCGTCCCTGCGAATGTCCAATGACAACCCTGTGATTTAGCGACCT
TCCGAGAACTCCCGAGACCGAATTCCAGAAATCATCCTTAGCGAAAGCTAAGGATTTTTTTTATCTGAAA
TTCTGCCTCGTGATACGCCTATTTTTATAGGTTAATGTCATGATAATAATGGTTTCTTAGACGTCAGGTG
GCACTCGAGTTGATCGGGCACGTAAGAGGTTCCAACTTTCACCATAATGAAATAAGATCACTACCGGGCG
TATTTTTTGAGTTATCGAGATTTTCAGGAGCTAAGGAAGCTAAAATGGAGAAAAAAATCACTGGATATAC
CACCGTTGATATATCCCAATGGCATCGTAAAGAACATTTTGAGGCATTTCAGTCAGTTGCTCAATGTACC
TATAACCAGACCGTTCAGCTGGATATTACGGCCTTTTTAAAGACCGTAAAGAAAAATAAGCACAAGTTTT
ATCCGGCCTTTATTCACATTCTTGCCCGCCTGATGAATGCTCATCCGGAATTTCGTATGGCAATGAAAGA
CGGTGAGCTGGTGATATGGGATAGTGTTCACCCTTGTTACACCGTTTTCCATGAGCAAACTGAAACGTTT
TCATCGCTCTGGAGTGAATACCACGACGATTTCCGGCAGTTTCTACACATATATTCGCAAGATGTGGCGT
GTTACGGTGAAAACCTGGCCTATTTCCCTAAAGGGTTTATTGAGAATATGTTTTTCGTCTCAGCCAATCC
CTGGGTGAGTTTCACCAGTTTTGATTTAAACGTGGCCAATATGGACAACTTCTTCGCCCCCGTTTTCACC
ATGGGCAAATATTATACGCAAGGCGACAAGGTGCTGATGCCGCTGGCGATTCAGGTTCATCATGCCGTTT
GTGATGGCTTCCATGTCGGCAGAATGCTTAATGAATTACAACAGTACTGCGATGAGTGGCAGGGCGGGGC
GTAATTTGATATCGAGCTCGCTTGGACTCCTGTTGATAGATCCAGTAATGACCTCAGAACTCCATCTGGA
TTTGTTCAGAACGCTCGGTTGCCGCCGGGCGTTTTTTATTGGTGAGAATCCAAGCCTCGAGCTGTCAGAC
CAAGTTTACTCATATATACTTTAGATTGATTTAAAACTTCATTTTTAATTTAAAAGGATCTAGGTGAAGA
TCCTTTTTGATAATCTCATGACCAAAATCCCTTAACGTGAGTTTTCGTTCCACTGAGCGTCAGACCCCGT
AGAAAAGATCAAAGGATCTTCTTGAGATCCTTTTTTTCTGCGCGTAATCTGCTGCTTGCAAACAAAAAAA
CCACCGCTACCAGCGGTGGTTTGTTTGCCGGATCAAGAGCTACCAACTCTTTTTCCGAAGGTAACTGGCT
TCAGCAGAGCGCAGATACCAAATACTGTTCTTCTAGTGTAGCCGTAGTTAGGCCACCACTTCAAGAACTC
TGTAGCACCGCCTACATACCTCGCTCTGCTAATCCTGTTACCAGTGGCTGCTGCCAGTGGCGATAAGTCG
TGTCTTACCGGGTTGGACTCAAGACGATAGTTACCGGATAAGGCGCAGCGGTCGGGCTGAACGGGGGGTT
CGTGCACACAGCCCAGCTTGGAGCGAACGACCTACACCGAACTGAGATACCTACAGCGTGAGCTATGAGA
AAGCGCCACGCTTCCCGAAGGGAGAAAGGCGGACAGGTATCCGGTAAGCGGCAGGGTCGGAACAGGAGAG
CGCACGAGGGAGCTTCCAGGGGGAAACGCCTGGTATCTTTATAGTCCTGTCGGGTTTCGCCACCTCTGAC
TTGAGCGTCGATTTTTGTGATGCTCGTCAGGGGGGCGGAGCCTGTGGAAAAACGCCAGCAACGCGGCCTT
TTTACGGTTCCTGGCCTTTTGCTGGCCTTTTGCTCACATGTTCTTTCCTGCGTTATCCCCTGATTCTGTG
GATAACCGTATTACCGCCTTTGAGTGAGCTGATACCGCTCGCCGCAGCCGAACGACCGAGCGCAGCGAGT
CAGTGAGCGAGGAAGCCTGCATAACGCGAAGTAATCTTTTCGGTTTTAAAGAAAAAGGGCAGGGTGGTGA
CACCTTGCCCTTTTTTGCCGGACTGCAGGGTCTCAAGTATCGCCATCGAGCCAAGCTCTCAATGACTTAT
TCAATTGCTTTGACACGCGCATCGCTCGCGGATGCTCCTGCAGCTTCCGCTGCCCCGCCTGGCCCGCACT
CCTGCGCTTCGAGGCCTTTATTATTTTAATGCGGACTTTTGTGCCTCACGCCATTTTCAGTATTTCGCCT
TTCCTCTCGTTCCCTCGCTCGCTGGCCGCGCCCCCTTTCCGTGCCCTGCCCTTCGACTGCTGCGTCGCCG
TCGTAGATTCTTCCGCCCCCGGCCTGCCGCTTCCTTCCGTCCTTCCTTCCTTCCATGTTCCCCGTCGTCA
GGTGGAAGCCGTGACCCCAACCCAAGCCCCAAGGCGGGCGTCCGTCATCATTGTCCAATCCAATCCGGAC
GCCTGCTGTCGGATCCTGCGTGCATGCCGTTCCTGCTCGACGTCGCGGCCTGCACCCAATTGGACTTTAC
TACGTGGACCCTGTGTCCTGACGTGGCATTGGATTTGCACCCATTTCTGGGGCAGTGCGTTCGGATATGT
GGATGGCGCACCAAGTCTCTTCGCCCGCCTCGTACGCGGGGGACCGAATTCCCTTTGACATAATCACGTC
CATCGCAGGTATATCCTCCTGTAAAGTGTGCAAGTATTTTAGCTTTATCGACCGGGCGTGCATCTGTAAA
GAGATATTTACATGACATGATAGAGGCAAGCCTAGCGCTCGAGTGGGGCTAGGATCCCCAGGTCATGTAT
TTTGATCGGATACTTCTTGTATAGGACTCCAGAGACAACCGGAGCACCG
Features (pLannotate 1.2.2; 6 found; start..end, strand, type, name):
   2198..2241    +  terminator     bacterial terminator: putative bacterial transcription terminator
   2327..2424    +  promoter       cat promoter: promoter of the E. coli cat gene encoding chloramphenicol acetyltransferase
   2425..3081    +  CDS            cat: CAT_ECOLX - Experimental evidence at protein level: Swiss-Prot protein existence level 1. This enzyme is an effector of chloramphenicol resistance in bacteria. From Escherichia coli. This protein is used as a marker in many commonly used cloning vectors, such as pACYC184.
   3105..3199    +  terminator     lambda t0 terminator: transcription terminator from phage lambda
   3382..3970    +  rep_origin     ori: high-copy-number ColE1/pMB1/pBR322/pUC origin of replication
   4165..4222    -  terminator     his operon terminator: This putative transcriptin terminator from the E. coli his operon has a 2-bp deletion introduced during synthesis. Its efficiency has not been determined.
