[The description below was written by a language model from this plasmid's Addgene catalogue record and pLannotate feature annotations shown in this document.]
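Description:
PROM_MpNOP1 is a level 0 DNA part plasmid for plant synthetic biology, carrying the promoter region of the Marchantia polymorpha gene MpNOP1 (Mapoly0008s0036) in the pUAP4 acceptor backbone. It belongs to a toolkit of standardised parts for reprogramming gene expression in the liverwort Marchantia, a simple model plant. The part is a promoter-only module ("PROM") and is intended to be combined with a separate matching 5′ UTR part, 5UTR_MpNOP1, during assembly, rather than supplying a complete promoter-plus-leader unit on its own. The insert has been domesticated by removing internal BsaI and SapI recognition sites, so that it is compatible with Type IIS assembly schemes that rely on these enzymes. It was placed in the backbone by restriction cloning through BsaI sites that were destroyed in the process.

The sequenced plasmid is 5,019 nt. Automated annotation recognises only backbone elements: a chloramphenicol acetyltransferase gene with its native cat promoter followed by the lambda t0 terminator, a high-copy ColE1/pUC-type origin of replication, and two further bacterial terminators (a putative terminator and a his operon terminator) that probably insulate the cloning region from read-through transcription. The Marchantia promoter itself is not annotated and presumably lies in the unannotated remainder, which includes roughly the first 2.2 kb; its exact length is not given. The plasmid is propagated in E. coli under chloramphenicol selection and has no plant selection marker or T-DNA features, so it serves as a source of the MpNOP1 promoter for building transcription units in higher-level vectors, not as a plant transformation vector.
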