Addgene plasmid #136117: PROM_MpNOP1
Purpose: PROM for cloning with 5UTR_MpNOP1
Depositing lab: Jim Haseloff. Depositing organization: University of Cambridge. Publication: Systematic tools for reprogramming plant gene expression in a simple model, Marchantia polymorpha. Sauret-Gueto S, Frangedakis E, Silvestri L, Rebmann M, Tomaselli M, Markel K, Delmans M, West A, Patron NJ, Haseloff J. ACS Synth Biol. 2020 Mar 12. doi: 10.1021/acssynbio.9b00511. PubMed 32163700.
Backbone
  Vector backbone: pUAP4
  Vector type: Plant Expression, Synthetic Biology
Growth in bacteria
  Bacterial resistance: Chloramphenicol, 25 μg/mL
  Growth temperature: 37°C
  Growth strain: DH5alpha
  Copy number: High Copy
Gene/Insert
  Gene/Insert name: PROM_MpNOP1 Mapoly0008s0036
  Species: Marchantia polymorpha
  Mutation: BsaI/ SapI domesticated
  Cloning method: Restriction Enzyme; 5′ cloning site BsaI (destroyed during cloning); 3′ cloning site BsaI (destroyed during cloning)
  Sequencing primers: 5′ n/a
Depositor comments: Please visit https://www.biorxiv.org/content/10.1101/2020.02.29.971002v1 for bioRxiv preprint.
How to cite: PROM_MpNOP1 was a gift from Jim Haseloff (Addgene plasmid # 136117 ; http://n2t.net/addgene:136117 ; RRID:Addgene_136117)
